Addgene plasmid #30704: pCS2-F1-GGT-F3-CAG
Depositing lab: Nathan Lawson & Scot Wolfe. Depositing organization: University of Massachusetts, Worcester. Publication: Evaluation and application of modularly assembled zinc-finger nucleases in zebrafish. Zhu C, Smith T, McNulty J, Rayla AL, Lakshmanan A, Siekmann AF, Buffardi M, Meng X, Shin J, Padmanabhan A, Cifuentes D, Giraldez AJ, Look AT, Epstein JA, Lawson ND, Wolfe SA. Development. 2011 Oct;138(20):4555-64. 10.1242/dev.066779 PubMed 21937602.
Backbone
  Vector backbone: pCS2 (modified)
  Backbone size w/o insert (bp): 6141
  Vector type: mRNA production
Growth in bacteria
  Bacterial resistance: Ampicillin, 100 μg/mL
  Growth temperature: 37°C
  Growth strain: DH5alpha
  Growth instructions: XL1Blue
  Copy number: High Copy
Gene/Insert
  Gene/Insert name: F1 GGT, F3 CAG
  Insert size (bp): 267
  Tag / fusion protein: FLAG (N terminal on insert)
  Cloning method: Restriction Enzyme; 5′ cloning site KpnI (not destroyed); 3′ cloning site BamHI (not destroyed)
  Sequencing primers: 5′ SP6; 3′ attaaccctcactaaaggga
Terms and licenses: Academic/Nonprofit Terms; Industry Terms: Not Available to Industry
How to cite: pCS2-F1-GGT-F3-CAG was a gift from Nathan Lawson & Scot Wolfe (Addgene plasmid # 30704 ; http://n2t.net/addgene:30704 ; RRID:Addgene_30704)
