[The description below was written by a language model from this plasmid's Addgene catalogue record.]
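Description:
pCS2-F1-GGT-F3-CAG is a plasmid built on a modified pCS2 backbone (about 6.1 kb without insert) and catalogued as an mRNA-production vector. It is maintained in E. coli as a high-copy plasmid under ampicillin selection. The record lists SP6 as the 5′ sequencing primer, which fits the usual pCS2 arrangement where an SP6 promoter upstream of the cloning region drives in vitro transcription of mRNA. No feature table is provided, however, so the promoters, polyadenylation signal and the nature of the backbone modifications are not explicitly documented here.

The insert is a short 267 bp fragment named "F1 GGT, F3 CAG", cloned between KpnI and BamHI sites that are both preserved, with a FLAG epitope tag at the N-terminal end. The name and the associated work on modularly assembled zinc-finger nucleases in zebrafish indicate that it encodes zinc-finger modules. A finger-1 position module is assigned to the DNA triplet GGT, and a finger-3 position module is assigned to CAG. The insert size is consistent with a small multi-finger array, but the record does not say what occupies the finger-2 position. It also does not state whether a FokI nuclease domain or a nuclear localisation signal is carried on the modified backbone.

The retained flanking sites would allow the finger cassette to be excised or exchanged. The plasmid therefore appears to serve as a component of a modular assembly archive, used to build custom zinc-finger arrays whose nuclease fusions can be expressed from synthetic mRNA for targeted gene disruption in zebrafish embryos.
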