>Addgene plasmid #30704 | pCS2-F1-GGT-F3-CAG | depositor partial sequence | sequence record 44763 | Author sequence
GGTACCCGCCCATATGCTTGCCCTGTCGAGTCCTGTGACCGCCGCTTCAGCTTGGCGCACCACCTCACCC
GCCACATCCGGATTCACACAGGCCAGAAGCCCTTCCAGTGTCGCATCTGCATGAGGAACTTCAGCCGCTC
TGACAACCTCACCCGTCACATCCGCACCCACACAGGCGAGAAGCCTTTTGCATGCGACATCTGCGGCAGG
AAGTTCGCGCGCAGCGACAACCTCTCTGAGCACACCAAGATCCACACAGGTGGATCC
