LOCUS       Exported 893 bp ds-DNA linear SYN 15-JUN-2021
DEFINITION  synthetic linear DNA
ACCESSION   .
VERSION     .
KEYWORDS    pCS2-F1-GGT-F3-CAG
SOURCE      synthetic DNA construct
  ORGANISM  synthetic DNA construct
REFERENCE   1 (bases 1 to 893)
  AUTHORS   Zhu C, Smith T, McNulty J, Rayla AL, Lakshmanan A, Siekmann AF,
            Buffardi M, Meng X, Shin J, Padmanabhan A, Cifuentes D, Giraldez AJ,
            Look AT, Epstein JA, Lawson ND, Wolfe SA
  TITLE     Evaluation and application of modularly assembled zinc-finger
            nucleases in zebrafish.
  JOURNAL   Development. 2011 Oct;138(20):4555-64.
  PUBMED    21937602
REFERENCE   2 (bases 1 to 893)
  AUTHORS   .
  TITLE     Direct Submission
  JOURNAL   Exported Jun 15, 2021 from SnapGene Server 1.1.58
            http://www.snapgene.com
FEATURES             Location/Qualifiers
     source          1..893
                     /organism="synthetic DNA construct"
                     /mol_type="other DNA"
     CDS             19..39
                     /codon_start=1
                     /product="nuclear localization signal of SV40 (simian virus
                     40) large T antigen"
                     /label=SV40 NLS
                     /translation="PKKKRKV"
     CDS             40..105
                     /codon_start=1
                     /product="three tandem FLAG(R) epitope tags, followed by an
                     enterokinase cleavage site"
                     /label=3xFLAG
                     /translation="DYKDHDGDYKDHDIDYKDDDDK"
ORIGIN
        1 gaggactgcc ccatggctcc aaagaagaag cgtaaggtag actacaaaga ccatgacggt
       61 gattataaag atcatgacat cgattacaag gatgacgatg acaagggtac ccgcccatat
      121 gcttgccctg tcgagtcctg tgaccgccgc ttcagcttgg cgcaccacct cacccgccac
      181 atccggattc acacaggcca gaagcccttc cagtgtcgca tctgcatgag gaacttcagc
      241 cgctctgaca acctcacccg tcacatccgc acccacacag gcgagaagcc ttttgcatgc
      301 gacatctgcg gcaggaagtt cgcgcgcagc gacaacctct ctgagcacac caagatccac
      361 acaggtggat cccaactagt caaaagtgaa ctggaggaga agaaatctga acttcgtcat
      421 aaattgaaat atgtgcctca tgaatatatt gaattaattg aaattgccag aaattccact
      481 caggatagaa ttcttgaaat gaaggtaatg gaatttttta tgaaagttta tggatataga
      541 ggtaaacatt tgggtggatc aaggaaaccg gacggagcaa tttatactgt cggatctcct
      601 attgattacg gtgtgatcgt ggatactaaa gcttatagcg gaggttataa tctgccaatt
      661 ggccaagcag atgaaatgca agactatgtc gaagaaaatc aaacacgaaa caaacatatc
      721 aaccctaatg aatggtggaa agtctatcca tcttctgtaa cggaatttaa gtttttattt
      781 gtgagtggtc actttaaagg aaactacaaa gctcagctta cacgattaaa tcatatcact
      841 aattgtaatg gagctgttct tagtgtagaa gagcttttaa ttggtggaga aat
//
